>Addgene plasmid #120976 | C59m | addgene full sequence | sequence record 236030 | Addgene NGS Result
CATTATTATCATGACATTAACCTATAAAAATAGGCGTATCACGAGGCAGAATTTCAGATAAAAAAAATCC
TTAGCTTTCGCTAAGGATGATTTCTGGAATTCGCGGCCGCTTCTAGAGACTAGTGGGTCTCAAATGATGG
TGAGCAAGGGCGAGGCAGTGATCAAGGAGTTCATGCGGTTCAAGGTGCACATGGAGGGCTCCATGAACGG
CCACGAGTTCGAGATCGAGGGCGAGGGCGAGGGCCGCCCCTACGAGGGCACCCAGACCGCCAAGCTGAAG
GTGACCAAGGGTGGCCCCCTGCCCTTCTCCTGGGACATCCTGTCCCCTCAGTTCATGTACGGCTCCAGGG
CCTTCACCAAGCACCCCGCCGACATCCCCGACTACTATAAGCAGTCCTTCCCCGAGGGCTTCAAGTGGGA
GCGCGTGATGAACTTCGAGGACGGCGGCGCCGTGACCGTGACCCAGGACACCTCCCTGGAGGACGGCACC
CTGATCTACAAGGTGAAGCTCCGCGGCACCAACTTCCCTCCTGACGGCCCCGTAATGCAGAAGAAAACAA
TGGGCTGGGAAGCGTCCACCGAGCGGTTGTACCCCGAGGACGGCGTGCTGAAGGGCGACATTAAGATGGC
CCTGCGCCTGAAGGACGGCGGCCGCTACCTGGCGGACTTCAAGACCACCTACAAGGCCAAGAAGCCCGTG
CAGATGCCCGGCGCCTACAACGTCGACCGCAAGTTGGACATCACCTCCCACAACGAGGACTACACCGTGG
TGGAACAGTACGAACGCTCCGAGGGCCGCCACTCCACCGGCGGCATGGACGAGCTGTACAAGAGGTAGAG
ACCTACTAGTAGCGGCCGCTGCAGGCTTCCTCGCTCACTGACTCGCTGCGCTCGGTCGTTCGGCTGCGGC
GAGCGGTATCAGCTCACTCAAAGGCGGTAATACGGTTATCCACAGAATCAGGGGATAACGCAGGAAAGAA
CATGTGAGCAAAAGGCCAGCAAAAGGCCAGGAACCGTAAAAAGGCCGCGTTGCTGGCGTTTTTCCACAGG
CTCCGCCCCCCTGACGAGCATCACAAAAATCGACGCTCAAGTCAGAGGTGGCGAAACCCGACAGGACTAT
AAAGATACCAGGCGTTTCCCCCTGGAAGCTCCCTCGTGCGCTCTCCTGTTCCGACCCTGCCGCTTACCGG
ATACCTGTCCGCCTTTCTCCCTTCGGGAAGCGTGGCGCTTTCTCATAGCTCACGCTGTAGGTATCTCAGT
TCGGTGTAGGTCGTTCGCTCCAAGCTGGGCTGTGTGCACGAACCCCCCGTTCAGCCCGACCGCTGCGCCT
TATCCGGTAACTATCGTCTTGAGTCCAACCCGGTAAGACACGACTTATCGCCACTGGCAGCAGCCACTGG
TAACAGGATTAGCAGAGCGAGGTATGTAGGCGGTGCTACAGAGTTCTTGAAGTGGTGGCCTAACTACGGC
TACACTAGAAGAACAGTATTTGGTATCTGCGCTCTGCTGAAGCCAGTTACCTTCGGAAAAAGAGTTGGTA
GCTCTTGATCCGGCAAACAAACCACCGCTGGTAGCGGTGGTTTTTTTGTTTGCAAGCAGCAGATTACGCG
CAGAAAAAAAGGATCTCAAGAAGATCCTTTGATCTTTTCTACGGGGTCTGACGCTCAGTGGAACGAAAAC
TCACGTTAAGGGATTTTGGTCATGAGATTATCAAAAAGGATCTTCACCTAGATCCTTTTAAATTAAAAAT
GAAGTTTTAAATCAATCTAAAGTATATATGAGTAAACTTGGTCTGACAGTTACCAATGCTTAATCAGTGA
GGCACCTATCTCAGCGATCTGTCTATTTCGTTCATCCATAGTTGCCTGACTCCCCGTCGTGTAGATAACT
ACGATACGGGAGGGCTTACCATCTGGCCCCAGTGCTGCAATGATACCGCGCGACCCACGCTCACCGGCTC
CAGATTTATCAGCAATAAACCAGCCAGCCGGAAGGGCCGAGCGCAGAAGTGGTCCTGCAACTTTATCCGC
CTCCATCCAGTCTATTAATTGTTGCCGGGAAGCTAGAGTAAGTAGTTCGCCAGTTAATAGTTTGCGCAAC
GTTGTTGCCATTGCTACAGGCATCGTGGTGTCACGCTCGTCGTTTGGTATGGCTTCATTCAGCTCCGGTT
CCCAACGATCAAGGCGAGTTACATGATCCCCCATGTTGTGCAAAAAAGCGGTTAGCTCCTTCGGTCCTCC
GATCGTTGTCAGAAGTAAGTTGGCCGCAGTGTTATCACTCATGGTTATGGCAGCACTGCATAATTCTCTT
ACTGTCATGCCATCCGTAAGATGCTTTTCTGTGACTGGTGAGTACTCAACCAAGTCATTCTGAGAATAGT
GTATGCGGCGACCGAGTTGCTCTTGCCCGGCGTCAATACGGGATAATACCGCGCCACATAGCAGAACTTT
AAAAGTGCTCATCATTGGAAAACGTTCTTCGGGGCGAAAACTCTCAAGGATCTTACCGCTGTTGAGATCC
AGTTCGATGTAACCCACTCGTGCACCCAACTGATCTTCAGCATCTTTTACTTTCACCAGCGTTTCTGGGT
GAGCAAAAACAGGAAGGCAAAATGCCGCAAAAAAGGGAATAAGGGCGACACGGAAATGTTGAATACTCAT
ACTCTTCCTTTTTCAATATTATTGAAGCATTTATCAGGGTTATTGTCTCATGAGCGGATACATATTTGAA
TGTATTTAGAAAAATAAACAAATAGGGGTTCCGCGCACATTTCCCCGAAAAGTGCCACCTGACGTCTAAG
AAAC
Features (pLannotate 1.2.2; 7 found; start..end, strand, type, name):
     51..94      -  terminator     bacterial terminator: putative bacterial transcription terminator
     97..118     +  misc_feature   BioBrick prefix: BioBrick prefix for parts that do not start with "ATG"
    137..832     +  CDS            mScarlet: mScarlet is a basic (constitutively fluorescent) red fluorescent protein published in 2016, derived from synthetic construct. It has moderate acid sensitivity.
    844..864     +  misc_feature   BioBrick suffix: universal suffix for all parts
   1041..1629    -  rep_origin     ori: high-copy-number ColE1/pMB1/pBR322/pUC origin of replication
   1800..2660    -  CDS            AmpR: β-lactamase; bla; confers resistance to ampicillin, carbenicillin, and related antibiotics
   2661..2765    -  promoter       AmpR promoter: bla
