[The description below was written by a language model from this plasmid's Addgene catalogue record and pLannotate feature annotations shown in this document.]
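Description:
C59m is a small synthetic-biology part plasmid of about 2.8 kb that stores the coding sequence of the red fluorescent protein mScarlet as a basic part for MoClo Golden Gate assembly. It is built on the DVA backbone (about 2.1 kb) and is propagated in E. coli from a high-copy ColE1/pUC-type origin. Selection is with ampicillin, provided by a β-lactamase gene driven by its native bla promoter.

The payload is a synthetic insert of about 700 bp encoding mScarlet, a constitutively fluorescent red protein with moderate acid sensitivity. The catalogue describes it as a "CD" part. In this MoClo scheme that label refers to the pair of assembly overhangs flanking the part, which fix its position, here the coding-sequence slot, when parts are joined in order into a transcription unit. The feature table shows the open reading frame sitting between a BioBrick prefix and a BioBrick suffix, with a putative bacterial transcription terminator just upstream in the opposite orientation, presumably insulating the part from backbone read-through. No promoter, ribosome binding site or downstream terminator for mScarlet is annotated, which fits a promoterless storage vector that is not expected to express the reporter on its own. The type IIS restriction sites and specific overhangs used for assembly are not annotated in the feature list.

The record notes the insert was placed into the backbone by Gibson cloning. The plasmid's typical use is as a donor of the mScarlet coding part, combined in one-pot Golden Gate reactions with compatible promoter, RBS/UTR and terminator parts to build red fluorescent reporter cassettes for genetic circuits.
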