Addgene plasmid #120976: C59m
Purpose: MoClo golden gate assembly CD part for mScarlet (RFP variant; see https://www.fpbase.org/protein/mscarlet/). Please see Supplemental Documents for annotated Genbank file.
Depositing lab: Richard Murray.
Backbone
  Vector backbone: DVA
  Backbone size w/o insert (bp): 2100
  Vector type: Synthetic Biology
Growth in bacteria
  Bacterial resistance: Ampicillin, 100 μg/mL
  Growth temperature: 37°C
  Growth strain: JM109
  Copy number: High Copy
Gene/Insert
  Gene/Insert name: mScarlet
  Species: Synthetic
  Insert size (bp): 704
  Cloning method: Gibson Cloning
  Sequencing primers: 5′ AAATAGGCGTATCACGAGGCA; 3′ TTACCGCCTTTGAGTGAGCTG
Terms and licenses: Academic/Nonprofit Terms; Industry Terms: Not Available to Industry
How to cite: C59m was a gift from Richard Murray (Addgene plasmid # 120976 ; http://n2t.net/addgene:120976 ; RRID:Addgene_120976)
