>Addgene plasmid #120976 | C59m | depositor partial sequence | sequence record 230006 | insert sequence
AATGATGGTGAGCAAGGGCGAGGCAGTGATCAAGGAGTTCATGCGGTTCAAGGTGCACATGGAGGGCTCC
ATGAACGGCCACGAGTTCGAGATCGAGGGCGAGGGCGAGGGCCGCCCCTACGAGGGCACCCAGACCGCCA
AGCTGAAGGTGACCAAGGGTGGCCCCCTGCCCTTCTCCTGGGACATCCTGTCCCCTCAGTTCATGTACGG
CTCCAGGGCCTTCACCAAGCACCCCGCCGACATCCCCGACTACTATAAGCAGTCCTTCCCCGAGGGCTTC
AAGTGGGAGCGCGTGATGAACTTCGAGGACGGCGGCGCCGTGACCGTGACCCAGGACACCTCCCTGGAGG
ACGGCACCCTGATCTACAAGGTGAAGCTCCGCGGCACCAACTTCCCTCCTGACGGCCCCGTAATGCAGAA
GAAAACAATGGGCTGGGAAGCGTCCACCGAGCGGTTGTACCCCGAGGACGGCGTGCTGAAGGGCGACATT
AAGATGGCCCTGCGCCTGAAGGACGGCGGCCGCTACCTGGCGGACTTCAAGACCACCTACAAGGCCAAGA
AGCCCGTGCAGATGCCCGGCGCCTACAACGTCGACCGCAAGTTGGACATCACCTCCCACAACGAGGACTA
CACCGTGGTGGAACAGTACGAACGCTCCGAGGGCCGCCACTCCACCGGCGGCATGGACGAGCTGTACAAG
AGGT
